>Addgene plasmid #214544 | AiP1778 - pAAV-AiE2493m-minBG-SYFP2-WPRE-BGHpA | addgene full sequence | sequence record 446237 | Addgene NGS Result
CCTGCAGGCAGCTGCGCGCTCGCTCGCTCACTGAGGCCGCCCGGGCGTCGGGCGACCTTTGGTCGCCCGG
CCTCAGTGAGCGAGCGAGCGCGCAGAGAGGGAGTGGCCAACTCCATCACTAGGGGTTCCTGCGGCCGCAC
GCGTTGTAAGAGTAATAATCGACATACACACGGATATGTACACAGACACATTTACAAGAATATGCCAAGG
AAAAAAAGTACCTGTAAACTTGGCACAATGGTGTGCCCTATAATTCCAGGACCCTAGCAGTTGAGCCTAG
CATAGGTTACATAATAGGCCCTATTTTTGAAAAGAGGGACAGAGAGAAAGATGTTCGTATACATCATATG
ATCCTCTCCTCAACACCCATCCTGTGACATAATATTTTGTTTTACAGTCCAGGAAACTGAGAGCGGGTGG
CTTGAGTTACTCTGTGAGTCTGTGGGAGAACTGAAAAGGAAGGAGATTTTTCCTTTGCAGCTGAAAGCCC
AGGCGTTCTAGGTCTCTCGACCACCTACTCAGCGCCTGTGTTTGCTCCCCCTCTGCAGTCAGCCCCAGCA
AGGAGATCAAGATCGTGTCTGCCGTGCGGAGGAGCAGCATGAGCAGCTGCGGCAGCAGTGGCTACTTCAG
CAGCAGCCCCACACTCAGCAGCAGCCCCCCTGTGCTCTGCAACCCCAAATCTGGTGAGTGGGAAAACGGT
GGCCATGCTCCTGTCTGCGGAGCTCGGGCTGGGCATAAAAGTCAGGGCAGAGCCATCTATTGCTTACATT
TGCTTCTGGGATCCAGATCTTTCGAAGCTAGCGCTACCGGTCGCCACCATGGTGAGCAAGGGCGAGGAGC
TGTTCACCGGGGTGGTGCCCATCCTGGTCGAGCTGGACGGCGACGTAAACGGCCACAAGTTCAGCGTGTC
CGGCGAGGGCGAGGGCGATGCCACCTACGGCAAGCTGACCCTGAAGCTGATCTGCACCACCGGCAAGCTG
CCCGTGCCCTGGCCCACCCTCGTGACCACCCTGGGCTACGGCGTGCAGTGCTTCGCCCGCTACCCCGACC
ACATGAAGCAGCACGACTTCTTCAAGTCCGCCATGCCCGAAGGCTACGTCCAGGAGCGCACCATCTTCTT
CAAGGACGACGGCAACTACAAGACCCGCGCCGAGGTGAAGTTCGAGGGCGACACCCTGGTGAACCGCATC
GAGCTGAAGGGCATCGACTTCAAGGAGGACGGCAACATCCTGGGGCACAAGCTGGAGTACAACTACAACA
GCCACAACGTCTATATCACCGCCGACAAGCAGAAGAACGGCATCAAGGCCAACTTCAAGATCCGCCACAA
CATCGAGGACGGCGGCGTGCAGCTCGCCGACCACTACCAGCAGAACACCCCCATCGGCGACGGCCCCGTG
CTGCTGCCCGACAACCACTACCTGAGCTACCAGTCCAAGCTGAGCAAAGACCCCAACGAGAAGCGCGATC
ACATGGTCCTGCTGGAGTTCGTGACCGCCGCCGGGATCACTCTCGGCATGGACGAGCTGTACAAGTAAGT
CGACGGCGCGCCGCGGCCGCGAATTCGATATCATAATCAACCTCTGGATTACAAAATTTGTGAAAGATTG
ACTGGTATTCTTAACTATGTTGCTCCTTTTACGCTATGTGGATACGCTGCTTTAATGCCTTTGTATCATG
CTATTGCTTCCCGTATGGCTTTCATTTTCTCCTCCTTGTATAAATCCTGGTTAGTTCTTGCCACGGCGGA
ACTCATCGCCGCCTGCCTTGCCCGCTGCTGGACAGGGGCTCGGCTGTTGGGCACTGACAATTCCGTGGCT
CGAGAGATCTTCGACTGTGCCTTCTAGTTGCCAGCCATCTGTTGTTTGCCCCTCCCCCGTGCCTTCCTTG
ACCCTGGAAGGTGCCACTCCCACTGTCCTTTCCTAATAAAATGAGGAAATTGCATCGCATTGTCTGAGTA
GGTGTCATTCTATTCTGGGGGGTGGGGTGGGGCAGGACAGCAAGGGGGAGGATTGGGAAGACAATAGCAG
GCATGAGATCTCACGTGCGGACCGAGCGGCCGCAGGAACCCCTAGTGATGGAGTTGGCCACTCCCTCTCT
GCGCGCTCGCTCGCTCACTGAGGCCGGGCGACCAAAGGTCGCCCGACGCCCGGGCTTTGCCCGGGCGGCC
TCAGTGAGCGAGCGAGCGCGCAGCTGCCTGCAGGGGCGCCTGATGCGGTATTTTCTCCTTACGCATCTGT
GCGGTATTTCACACCGCATA
[95 nt withheld, positions 2261-2355]
T
[46 nt withheld, positions 2357-2402]
C
[141 nt withheld, positions 2404-2544]
CCTTTGACGTTGGAGTCCACGTTCTTT
[37 nt withheld, positions 2572-2608]
ACTCTATCTCGGGCTATTCTTTTGATTTATAAGGGATTTTGCCGATTTCGGTCTATTGGTTAAAAAATGA
GCTGATTTAACAAAAATTTAACGCGAATTTTAACAAAATATTAACGTTTACAATTTTATGGTGCACTCTC
AGTACAATCTGCTCTGATGCCGCATAGTTAAGCCAGCCCCGACACCCGCCAACACCCGCTGACGCGCCCT
GACGGGCTTGTCTGCTCCCGGCATCCGCTTACAGACAAGCTGTGACCGTCTCCGGGAGCTGCATGTGTCA
GAGGTTTTCACCGTCATCACCGAAACGCGCGAGACGAAAGGGCCTCGTGATACGCCTATTTTTATAGGTT
AATGTCATGATAATAATGGTTTCTTAGACGTCAGGTGGCACTTTTCGGGGAAATGTGCGCGGAACCCCTA
TTTGTTTATTTTTCTAAATACATTCAAATATGTATCCGCTCATGAGACAATAACCCTGATAAATGCTTCA
ATAATATTGAAAAAGGAAGAGTATGAGTATTCAACATTTCCGTGTCGCCCTTATTCCCTTTTTTGCGGCA
TTTTGCCTTCCTGTTTTTGCTCACCCAGAAACGCTGGTGAAAGTAAAAGATGCTGAAGATCAGTTGGGTG
CACGAGTGGGTTACATCGAACTGGATCTCAACAGCGGTAAGATCCTTGAGAGTTTTCGCCCCGAAGAACG
TTTTCCAATGATGAGCACTTTTAAAGTTCTGCTATGTGGCGCGGTATTATCCCGTATTGACGCCGGGCAA
GAGCAACTCGGTCGCCGCATACACTATTCTCAGAATGACTTGGTTGAGTACTCACCAGTCACAGAAAAGC
ATCTTACGGATGGCATGACAGTAAGAGAATTATGCAGTGCTGCCATAACCATGAGTGATAACACTGCGGC
CAACTTACTTCTGACAACGATCGGAGGACCGAAGGAGCTAACCGCTTTTTTGCACAACATGGGGGATCAT
GTAACTCGCCTTGATCGTTGGGAACCGGAGCTGAATGAAGCCATACCAAACGACGAGCGTGACACCACGA
TGCCTGTAGCAATGGCAACAACGTTGCGCAAACTATTAACTGGCGAACTACTTACTCTAGCTTCCCGGCA
ACAATTAATAGACTGGATGGAGGCGGATAAAGTTGCAGGACCACTTCTGCGCTCGGCCCTTCCGGCTGGC
TGGTTTATTGCTGATAAATCTGGAGCCGGTGAGCGTGGGTCTCGCGGTATCATTGCAGCACTGGGGCCAG
ATGGTAAGCCCTCCCGTATCGTAGTTATCTACACGACGGGGAGTCAGGCAACTATGGATGAACGAAATAG
ACAGATCGCTGAGATAGGTGCCTCACTGATTAAGCATTGGTAACTGTCAGACCAAGTTTACTCATATATA
CTTTAGATTGATTTAAAACTTCATTTTTAATTTAAAAGGATCTAGGTGAAGATCCTTTTTGATAATCTCA
TGACCAAAATCCCTTAACGTGAGTTTTCGTTCCACTGAGCGTCAGACCCCGTAGAAAAGATCAAAGGATC
TTCTTGAGATCCTTTTTTTCTGCGCGTAATCTGCTGCTTGCAAACAAAAAAACCACCGCTACCAGCGGTG
GTTTGTTTGCCGGATCAAGAGCTACCAACTCTTTTTCCGAAGGTAACTGGCTTCAGCAGAGCGCAGATAC
CAAATACTGTTCTTCTAGTGTAGCCGTAGTTAGGCCACCACTTCAAGAACTCTGTAGCACCGCCTACATA
CCTCGCTCTGCTAATCCTGTTACCAGTGGCTGCTGCCAGTGGCGATAAGTCGTGTCTTACCGGGTTGGAC
TCAAGACGATAGTTACCGGATAAGGCGCAGCGGTCGGGCTGAACGGGGGGTTCGTGCACACAGCCCAGCT
TGGAGCGAACGACCTACACCGAACTGAGATACCTACAGCGTGAGCTATGAGAAAGCGCCACGCTTCCCGA
AGGGAGAAAGGCGGACAGGTATCCGGTAAGCGGCAGGGTCGGAACAGGAGAGCGCACGAGGGAGCTTCCA
GGGGGAAACGCCTGGTATCTTTATAGTCCTGTCGGGTTTCGCCACCTCTGACTTGAGCGTCGATTTTTGT
GATGCTCGTCAGGGGGGCGGAGCCTATGGAAAAACGCCAGCAACGCGGCCTTTTTACGGTTCCTGGCCTT
TTGCTGGCCTTTTGCTCACATGT
Features (pLannotate 1.2.2; 15 found; start..end, strand, type, name):
     12..39      +  repeat_region  AAV2 ITR (fragment): inverted terminal repeat of adeno-associated virus serotype 2 inverted
     68..95      +  repeat_region  AAV2 ITR (fragment): inverted terminal repeat of adeno-associated virus serotype 2 inverted
    545..682     +  CDS            DEPTOR (fragment): DPTOR_HUMAN - Also known as DEPDC6. Experimental evidence at protein level: Swiss-Prot protein existence level 1. Negative regulator of the mTORC1 and mTORC2 signaling pathways. Inhibits the kinase activity of both complexes. From Homo sapiens (Human).
    819..1535    +  CDS            SYFP2: SYFP2 is a basic (constitutively fluorescent) yellow fluorescent protein published in 2006, derived from Aequorea victoria. It is reported to be a very rapidly-maturing monomer with moderate acid sensitivity.
   1575..1732    +  misc_feature   WPRE (fragment): woodchuck hepatitis virus posttranscriptional regulatory element
   1738..1818    +  misc_feature   WPRE (fragment): woodchuck hepatitis virus posttranscriptional regulatory element
   1835..1946    +  polyA_signal   bGH poly(A) signal: bovine growth hormone polyadenylation signal
   2064..2204    +  repeat_region  AAV2 ITR: inverted terminal repeat of adeno-associated virus serotype 2 inverted
   2209..2260    -  misc_feature   bom (fragment): basis of mobility region from pBR322
   2279..2734    +  rep_origin     f1 ori (sequence partly withheld): f1 bacteriophage origin of replication; arrow indicates direction of (+) strand synthesis
   2735..2784    -  misc_feature   bom (fragment): basis of mobility region from pBR322
   2886..2921    -  CDS            rop (fragment): Rop protein, which maintains plasmids at low copy number; rop
   3016..3120    +  promoter       AmpR promoter: bla
   3121..3981    +  CDS            AmpR: β-lactamase; bla; confers resistance to ampicillin, carbenicillin, and related antibiotics
   4152..4740    +  rep_origin     ori: high-copy-number ColE1/pMB1/pBR322/pUC origin of replication
