>Addgene plasmid #214544 | AiP1778 - pAAV-AiE2493m-minBG-SYFP2-WPRE-BGHpA Sequencing Result | analyzer sequence | sequence record 433105
AACAGCTCCTCGCCCTTGCTCACCATGGTGGCGACCGGTAGCGCTAGCTTCGAAAGATCTGGATCCCAGA
AGCAAATGTAAGCAATAGATGGCTCTGCCCTGACTTTTATGCCCAGCCCGAGCTCCGCAGACAGGAGCAT
GGCCACCGTTTTCCCACTCACCAGATTTGGGGTTGCAGAGCACAGGGGGGCTGCTGCTGAGTGTGGGGCT
GCTGCTGAAGTAGCCACTGCTGCCGCAGCTGCTCATGCTGCTCCTCCGCACGGCAGACACGATCTTGATC
TCCTTGCTGGGGCTGACTGCAGAGGGGGAGCAAACACAGGCGCTGAGTAGGTGGTCGAGAGACCTAGAAC
GCCTGGGCTTTCAGCTGCAAAGGAAAAATCTCCTTCCTTTTCAGTTCTCCCACAGACTCACAGAGTAACT
CAAGCCACCCGCTCTCAGTTTCCTGGACTGTAAAACAAAATATTATGTCACAGGATGGGTGTTGAGGAGA
GGATCATATGATGTATACGAACATCTTTCTCTCTGTCCCTCTTTTCAAAAATAGGGCCTATTATGTAACC
TATGCTAGGCTCAACTGCTAGGGTCCTGGAATTATAGGGCACACCATTGTGCCAAGTTTACAGGTACTTT
TTTTCCTTGGCATATTCTTGTAAATGTGTCTGTGTACATATCCGTGTGTATGTCGATTATTACTCTTACA
ACGCGTGCGGCCGCAGGAACCCCTAGTGATGGAGTTGGCCACTCCCTCTCTGCGCGCTCGCTCGCTCACT
GAGGCCGGGCGACCAAAGGTCGCCCGACGCCCGGGCGGCCTCAGTGAGCGAGCGAGCGCGCAGCTGCCTG
CAGGACATGTGAGCAAAAGGCCAGCAAAAGGCCAGGAACCGTAAAAAGGCCGCGTTGCTGGCGTTTTTCC
ATAGGCTCCGCCCCCCTGACGAGCATCACAAAAATCGACGCTCAAGTCAGAGGTGGCGAAACCCGACAGG
ACTATAAAGATACCAGGCGTTTCCCCCTGGAAGCTCCCTCGTGCGCTCTCCTGTTCCGACCCTGCCGCTT
ACCGGATACCTGTCCGCCTTTCTCCCTTCGGGAAGCGTGGCGCTTTCTCATAGCTCACGCTGTAGGTATC
TCAGTTCGGTGTAGGTCGTTCGCTCCAAGCTGGGCTGTGTGCACGAACCCCCCGTTCAGCCCGACCGCTG
CGCCTTATCCGGTAACTATCGTCTTGAGTCCAACCCGGTAAGACACGACTTATCGCCACTGGCAGCAGCC
ACTGGTAACAGGATTAGCAGAGCGAGGTATGTAGGCGGTGCTACAGAGTTCTTGAAGTGGTGGCCTAACT
ACGGCTACACTAGAAGAACAGTATTTGGTATCTGCGCTCTGCTGAAGCCAGTTACCTTCGGAAAAAGAGT
TGGTAGCTCTTGATCCGGCAAACAAACCACCGCTGGTAGCGGTGGTTTTTTTGTTTGCAAGCAGCAGATT
ACGCGCAGAAAAAAAGGATCTCAAGAAGATCCTTTGATCTTTTCTACGGGGTCTGACGCTCAGTGGAACG
AAAACTCACGTTAAGGGATTTTGGTCATGAGATTATCAAAAAGGATCTTCACCTAGATCCTTTTAAATTA
AAAATGAAGTTTTAAATCAATCTAAAGTATATATGAGTAAACTTGGTCTGACAGTTACCAATGCTTAATC
AGTGAGGCACCTATCTCAGCGATCTGTCTATTTCGTTCATCCATAGTTGCCTGACTCCCCGTCGTGTAGA
TAACTACGATACGGGAGGGCTTACCATCTGGCCCCAGTGCTGCAATGATACCGCGAGACCCACGCTCACC
GGCTCCAGATTTATCAGCAATAAACCAGCCAGCCGGAAGGGCCGAGCGCAGAAGTGGTCCTGCAACTTTA
TCCGCCTCCATCCAGTCTATTAATTGTTGCCGGGAAGCTAGAGTAAGTAGTTCGCCAGTTAATAGTTTGC
GCAACGTTGTTGCCATTGCTACAGGCATCGTGGTGTCACGCTCGTCGTTTGGTATGGCTTCATTCAGCTC
CGGTTCCCAACGATCAAGGCGAGTTACATGATCCCCCATGTTGTGCAAAAAAGCGGTTAGCTCCTTCGGT
CCTCCGATCGTTGTCAGAAGTAAGTTGGCCGCAGTGTTATCACTCATGGTTATGGCAGCACTGCATAATT
CTCTTACTGTCATGCCATCCGTAAGATGCTTTTCTGTGACTGGTGAGTACTCAACCAAGTCATTCTGAGA
ATAGTGTATGCGGCGACCGAGTTGCTCTTGCCCGGCGTCAATACGGGATAATACCGCGCCACATAGCAGA
ACTTTAAAAGTGCTCATCATTGGAAAACGTTCTTCGGGGCGAAAACTCTCAAGGATCTTACCGCTGTTGA
GATCCAGTTCGATGTAACCCACTCGTGCACCCAACTGATCTTCAGCATCTTTTACTTTCACCAGCGTTTC
TGGGTGAGCAAAAACAGGAAGGCAAAATGCCGCAAAAAAGGGAATAAGGGCGACACGGAAATGTTGAATA
CTCATACTCTTCCTTTTTCAATATTATTGAAGCATTTATCAGGGTTATTGTCTCATGAGCGGATACATAT
TTGAATGTATTTAGAAAAATAAACAAATAGGGGTTCCGCGCACATTTCCCCGAAAAGTGCCACCTGACGT
CTAAGAAACCATTATTATCATGACATTAACCTATAAAAATAGGCGTATCACGAGGCCCTTTCGTCTCGCG
CGTTTCGGTGATGACGGTGAAAACCTCTGACACATGCAGCTCCCGGAGACGGTCACAGCTTGTCTGTAAG
CGGATGCCGGGAGCAGACAAGCCCGTCAGGGCGCGTCAGCGGGTGTTGGCGGGTGTCGGGGCTGGCTTAA
CTATGCGGCATCAGAGCAGATTGTACTGAGAGTGCACCATAAAATTGTAAACGTTAATATTTTGTTAAAA
TTCGCGTTAAATTTTTGTTAAATCAGCTCATTTTTTAACCAATAGACCGAAATCGGCAAAATCCCTTATA
AATCAAAAGAATAGCCCGAGATAGAGT
[37 nt withheld, positions 3038-3074]
AAAGAACGTGGACTCCAACGTCAAAGG
[141 nt withheld, positions 3102-3242]
G
[46 nt withheld, positions 3244-3289]
A
[95 nt withheld, positions 3291-3385]
TATGCGGTGTGAAATACCGCACAGATGCGTAAGGAGAAAATACCGCATCAGGCGCCCCTGCAGGCAGCTG
CGCGCTCGCTCGCTCACTGAGGCCGCCCGGGCAAAGCCCGGGCGTCGGGCGACCTTTGGTCGCCCGGCCT
CAGTGAGCGAGCGAGCGCGCAGAGAGGGAGTGGCCAACTCCATCACTAGGGGTTCCTGCGGCCGCTCGGT
CCGCACGTGAGATCTCATGCCTGCTATTGTCTTCCCAATCCTCCCCCTTGCTGTCCTGCCCCACCCCACC
CCCCAGAATAGAATGACACCTACTCAGACAATGCGATGCAATTTCCTCATTTTATTAGGAAAGGACAGTG
GGAGTGGCACCTTCCAGGGTCAAGGAAGGCACGGGGGAGGGGCAAACAACAGATGGCTGGCAACTAGAAG
GCACAGTCGAAGATCTCTCGAGCCACGGAATTGTCAGTGCCCAACAGCCGAGCCCCTGTCCAGCAGCGGG
CAAGGCAGGCGGCGATGAGTTCCGCCGTGGCAAGAACTAACCAGGATTTATACAAGGAGGAGAAAATGAA
AGCCATACGGGAAGCAATAGCATGATACAAAGGCATTAAAGCAGCGTATCCACATAGCGTAAAAGGAGCA
ACATAGTTAAGAATACCAGTCAATCTTTCACAAATTTTGTAATCCAGAGGTTGATTATGATATCGAATTC
GCGGCCGCGGCGCGCCGTCGACTTACTTGTACAGCTCGTCCATGCCGAGAGTGATCCCGGCGGCGGTCAC
GAACTCCAGCAGGACCATGTGATCGCGCTTCTCGTTGGGGTCTTTGCTCAGCTTGGACTGGTAGCTCAGG
TAGTGGTTGTCGGGCAGCAGCACGGGGCCGTCGCCGATGGGGGTGTTCTGCTGGTAGTGGTCGGCGAGCT
GCACGCCGCCGTCCTCGATGTTGTGGCGGATCTTGAAGTTGGCCTTGATGCCGTTCTTCTGCTTGTCGGC
GGTGATATAGACGTTGTGGCTGTTGTAGTTGTACTCCAGCTTGTGCCCCAGGATGTTGCCGTCCTCCTTG
AAGTCGATGCCCTTCAGCTCGATGCGGTTCACCAGGGTGTCGCCCTCGAACTTCACCTCGGCGCGGGTCT
TGTAGTTGCCGTCGTCCTTGAAGAAGATGGTGCGCTCCTGGACGTAGCCTTCGGGCATGGCGGACTTGAA
GAAGTCGTGCTGCTTCATGTGGTCGGGGTAGCGGGCGAAGCACTGCACGCCGTAGCCCAGGGTGGTCACG
AGGGTGGGCCAGGGCACGGGCAGCTTGCCGGTGGTGCAGATCAGCTTCAGGGTCAGCTTGCCGTAGGTGG
CATCGCCCTCGCCCTCGCCGGACACGCTGAACTTGTGGCCGTTTACGTCGCCGTCCAGCTCGACCAGGAT
GGGCACCACCCCGGTGAACAGCTCCTCGCCCTTGCTCACCATGGTGGCGACCGGTAGCGCTAGCTTCGAA
AGATCTGGATCCCAGAAGCAAATGTAAGCAATAGATGGCTCTGCCCTGACTTTTATGCCCAGCCCGAGCT
CAAACTCAGTGAAATAGTATAATTACTATAGTCTATTTAAAAAGATTATTAATAAAGGGAAATATCCTAA
AAGATTCTACTACTTGTTTAAAAAGATGAAGTCTGAGTACCACTAATTTTCAGAATTTATTCTTAGGATC
TAGGTACTGTTCTGCCTCTAAATTTAATCTTCACCTCAATGCTTCTCTACATCACAGTTAAATAACTCCT
AGAACAGTTCCGCTCTCCCTTGCGATCTGTGTGCTTAGGGTGCTGCCAAGCTGAATTCAGGGAGCAGCTG
TGTTTTAAACTCTGAGAGGTTATACCTTTAGATAGATGAGATGGGATCTCTTGGAGATATGGGAGTCTGC
ACACTGCAGGAGATGTGTCTCCACTGGCTTCCTCACACACCCTGCCTCTGCACCGGACAGCCCCAGTCCC
AAGTTCATGCTACACGCGTGCGGCCGCAGGAACCCCTAGTGATGGAGTTGGCCACTCCCTCTCTGCGCGC
TCGCTCGCTCACTGAGGCCGGGCGACCAAAGGTCGCCCGACGCCCGGGCGGCCTCAGTGAGCGAGCGAGC
Features (pLannotate 1.2.2; 18 found; start..end, strand, type, name):
      1..26      -  CDS            VN155(I152L) (fragment): improved N-terminal fragment of mVenus for use in bimolecular fluorescence complementation (BiFC) (Kodama and Hu, 2010)
    163..300     -  CDS            DEPTOR (fragment): DPTOR_HUMAN - Also known as DEPDC6. Experimental evidence at protein level: Swiss-Prot protein existence level 1. Negative regulator of the mTORC1 and mTORC2 signaling pathways. Inhibits the kinase activity of both complexes. From Homo sapiens (Human).
    750..777     -  repeat_region  AAV2 ITR (fragment): inverted terminal repeat of adeno-associated virus serotype 2 inverted
    806..833     -  repeat_region  AAV2 ITR (fragment): inverted terminal repeat of adeno-associated virus serotype 2 inverted
    906..1494    -  rep_origin     ori: high-copy-number ColE1/pMB1/pBR322/pUC origin of replication
   1665..2525    -  CDS            AmpR: β-lactamase; bla; confers resistance to ampicillin, carbenicillin, and related antibiotics
   2526..2630    -  promoter       AmpR promoter: bla
   2725..2760    +  CDS            rop (fragment): Rop protein, which maintains plasmids at low copy number; rop
   2862..2911    +  misc_feature   bom (fragment): basis of mobility region from pBR322
   2912..3367    -  rep_origin     f1 ori (sequence partly withheld): f1 bacteriophage origin of replication; arrow indicates direction of (+) strand synthesis
   3386..3437    +  misc_feature   bom (fragment): basis of mobility region from pBR322
   3442..3582    -  repeat_region  AAV2 ITR: inverted terminal repeat of adeno-associated virus serotype 2 inverted
   3700..3811    -  polyA_signal   bGH poly(A) signal: bovine growth hormone polyadenylation signal
   3828..3908    -  misc_feature   WPRE (fragment): woodchuck hepatitis virus posttranscriptional regulatory element
   3914..4071    -  misc_feature   WPRE (fragment): woodchuck hepatitis virus posttranscriptional regulatory element
   4111..4827    -  CDS            SYFP2: SYFP2 is a basic (constitutively fluorescent) yellow fluorescent protein published in 2006, derived from Aequorea victoria. It is reported to be a very rapidly-maturing monomer with moderate acid sensitivity.
   5373..5464    +  repeat_region  AAV2 ITR (fragment): inverted terminal repeat of adeno-associated virus serotype 2 inverted
   5464..5485    -  repeat_region  AAV2 ITR (fragment): inverted terminal repeat of adeno-associated virus serotype 2 inverted
