[The description below was written by a language model from this plasmid's Addgene catalogue record and pLannotate feature annotations shown in this document.]
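Description:
AiP1778 - pAAV-AiE2493m-minBG-SYFP2-WPRE-BGHpA is an AAV transfer plasmid built on a pAAV2 backbone, intended for packaging a recombinant AAV genome that reports enhancer activity in the brain. In bacteria it is maintained as a high-copy plasmid through a ColE1/pUC-type origin and selected with ampicillin via the bla (AmpR) gene and its promoter. An f1 phage origin and short remnants of pBR322 bom and rop sequences are also annotated in the backbone.

Between the AAV2 inverted terminal repeats, which provide the signals for replication and encapsidation of the vector genome, lies a single expression cassette. The candidate enhancer AiE2493m sits upstream of minBG, a minimal promoter (by name, beta-globin derived) that has little activity alone, so transcription depends largely on the enhancer. This pair drives SYFP2, a fast-maturing monomeric yellow fluorescent protein derived from Aequorea victoria. Downstream, a WPRE (detected only as two fragments, suggesting a shortened version) enhances transcript stability and expression, and the bovine growth hormone polyadenylation signal terminates the message. The enhancer and minBG are not annotated as such. The region upstream of SYFP2 instead carries a short hit to human DEPTOR coding sequence, probably an incidental similarity within the enhancer, whose origin and target cell population are not stated in the record.

Two sequence records are given, of 4,801 and 5,485 nt. They share the same parts in opposite orientations, and the longer one has extra ITR fragments at its end. The left ITR appears only as fragments in both, which is common for these repeats in sequencing assemblies. The construct belongs to a collection of enhancer AAVs for genetic access to cortical cell types, with SYFP2 fluorescence marking the labelled cells.
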