Addgene plasmid #214544: AiP1778 - pAAV-AiE2493m-minBG-SYFP2-WPRE-BGHpA
Purpose: AiE2493m is an enhancer sequence, designed to drive AAV-mediated transgene expression in specific populations of brain cells
Depositing lab: Allen Institute for Brain Science & Bosiljka Tasic. Depositing organization: Allen Institute. Publication: A suite of enhancer AAVs and transgenic mouse lines for genetic access to cortical cell types. Ben-Simon Y, Hooper M, Narayan S, Daigle TL, Dwivedi D, Way SW, Oster A, Stafford DA, Mich JK, Taormina MJ, Martinez RA, Opitz-Araya X, Roth JR, Alexander JR, Allen S, Amster A, Arbuckle J, Ayala A, Baker PM, Bakken TE, Barcelli T, Barta S, Bendrick J, Bertagnolli D, Bielstein C, Bishwakarma P, Bowlus J, Boyer G, Brouner K, Casian B, Casper T, Chakka AB, Chakrabarty R, Chance RK, Chavan S, Clark M, Colbert K, Collman F, Daniel S, Departee M, DiValentin P, Donadio N, Dotson N, Egdorf T, Fliss T, Gabitto M, Garcia J, Gary A, Gasperini M, Gloe J, Goldy J, Gore BB, Graybuck L, Greisman N, Haeseleer F, Halterman C, Haradon Z, Hastings SD, Helback O, Ho W, Hockemeyer D, Huang C, Huff S, Hunker A, Johansen N, Jones D, Juneau Z, Kalmbach B, Kannan M, Khem S, Kussick E, Kutsal R, Larsen R, Lee C, Lee AY, Leibly M, Lenz GH, Li S, Liang E, Lusk N, Madigan Z, Malloy J, Malone J, McCue R, Melchor J, Mollenkopf T, Moosman S, Morin E, Newman D, Ng L, Ngo K, Omstead V, Otto S, Oyama A, Pena N, Pham T, Phillips E, Pom CA, Potekhina L, Ransford S, Ray PL, Rette D, Reynoldson C, Rimorin C, Rocha D, Ruiz A, Sanchez REA, Sawyer L, Sedeno-Cortes A, Sevigny JP, Shapovalova N, Shepard N, Shulga L, Sigler AR, Siverts L, Soliman S, Somasundaram S, Staats B, Stewart K, Szelenyi E, Tieu M, Trader C, Tran A, van Velthoven CTJ, Walker M, Wang Y, Weed N, Wirthlin M, Wood T, Wynalda B, Yao Z, Zhou T, Ariza J, Dee N, Reding M, Ronellenfitch K, Mufti S, Sunkin SM, Smith KA, Esposito L, Waters J, Thyagarajan B, Yao S, Lein ES, Zeng H, Levi BP, Ngai J, Ting JT, Tasic B. Cell. 2025 May 16:S0092-8674(25)00513-6. doi: 10.1016/j.cell.2025.05.002. PubMed 40403729.
Backbone
  Vector backbone: pAAV2
  Vector type: AAV
Growth in bacteria
  Bacterial resistance: Ampicillin, 100 μg/mL
  Growth temperature: 37°C
  Growth strain: NEB Stable
  Copy number: High Copy
Gene/Insert
  Gene/Insert name: SYFP2
  Species: Synthetic
  Promoter: minBG
  Cloning method: Gibson Cloning
Terms and licenses: Academic/Nonprofit Terms; Industry Terms: Not Available to Industry
Depositor comments: 5' Cloning Site: SgrAI (destroyed), 3' Cloning Site: SgrAI (destroyed). Please visit https://doi.org/10.1101/2024.06.10.597244 for bioRxiv preprint.
How to cite: AiP1778 - pAAV-AiE2493m-minBG-SYFP2-WPRE-BGHpA was a gift from Allen Institute for Brain Science & Bosiljka Tasic (Addgene plasmid # 214544 ; http://n2t.net/addgene:214544 ; RRID:Addgene_214544)
